Addgene plasmid #155513: DDX27
Purpose: For use in RBP tethering screen
Depositing lab: Eugene Yeo. Depositing organization: University of California, San Diego (UCSD). Publication: Large-scale tethered function assays identify factors that regulate mRNA stability and translation. Luo EC, Nathanson JL, Tan FE, Schwartz JL, Schmok JC, Shankar A, Markmiller S, Yee BA, Sathe S, Pratt GA, Scaletta DB, Ha Y, Hill DE, Aigner S, Yeo GW. Nat Struct Mol Biol. 2020 Oct;27(10):989-1000. doi: 10.1038/s41594-020-0477-6. Epub 2020 Aug 17. PubMed 32807991.
Backbone
  Vector backbone: E2.pEF5-DEST-FL-V5-MCP
  Backbone size w/o insert (bp): 7357
  Vector type: Mammalian Expression
Growth in bacteria
  Bacterial resistance: Ampicillin, 100 μg/mL
  Growth temperature: 37°C
  Growth strain: DH5alpha
  Copy number: High Copy
Gene/Insert
  Gene/Insert name: DDX27 (alt name: Accession: HQ258546)
  Species: H. sapiens (human)
  Insert size (bp): 2295
  Mutation: none
  Entrez Gene: DDX27 (a.k.a. DRS1, Drs1p, HSPC259, PP3241, RHLP, dJ686N3.1)
  Promoter: EF-1a
  Tag / fusion protein: V5-MCP (C terminal on backbone)
  Cloning method: Gateway Cloning
  Sequencing primers: 5′ TAATACGACTCACTATAGGG; 3′ gctcgagtctagagggc
Resource information
  A portion of this plasmid was derived from a plasmid made by: DNASU Plasmid Repository Center for Personalized Diagnostics Biodesign Institute
Terms and licenses: Academic/Nonprofit Terms; Industry Terms: Not Available to Industry
How to cite: DDX27 was a gift from Eugene Yeo (Addgene plasmid # 155513 ; http://n2t.net/addgene:155513 ; RRID:Addgene_155513)
