[The description below was written by a language model from this plasmid's Addgene catalogue record and pLannotate feature annotations shown in this document.]
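Description:
DDX27 is a mammalian expression plasmid built in the Gateway destination backbone E2.pEF5-DEST-FL-V5-MCP, carrying the full-length, unmutated human DDX27 open reading frame (2,295 bp; a gene also known as DRS1 or RHLP). The ORF was introduced by Gateway recombination and sits between attB1 and attB2 sites downstream of the strong constitutive human EF-1α promoter. A T7 promoter lies just upstream of the insert. The coding sequence continues past attB2 into a backbone-encoded C-terminal V5 epitope tag followed by the bacteriophage MS2 coat protein (MCP), and the transcript is terminated by the bGH polyadenylation signal. The V5 tag allows detection of the fusion, while MCP binds MS2 RNA stem-loops with high specificity, so the DDX27 fusion can be artificially recruited to any reporter transcript bearing those hairpins.

In bacteria the plasmid is maintained through a high-copy ColE1/pUC-type origin and selected with ampicillin (AmpR with its bla promoter). The feature table also shows an FRT site immediately upstream of a hygromycin resistance coding sequence with an SV40 poly(A) signal. This layout is typical of vectors designed for FLP-mediated integration at a genomic FRT site with hygromycin selection, though the record does not state that the plasmid was used this way. Other annotated features are only small fragments, including partial f1 ori, SV40 promoter, ble and lac region elements, and are probably backbone remnants. The stated purpose is an RNA-binding protein tethering screen, in which a library of such MCP fusions is tested for effects of each tethered protein on mRNA stability and translation.
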