Features (pLannotate 1.2.2; 24 found; start..end, strand, type, name):
     41..59      +  enhancer       CMV enhancer (fragment): human cytomegalovirus immediate early enhancer
     84..150     +  CDS            small t antigen (fragment): SV40 (simian virus 40) small t antigen
    157..1335    +  promoter       EF-1α promoter: strong constitutive promoter for human elongation factor EF-1α
   1352..1370    +  promoter       T7 promoter: promoter for bacteriophage T7 RNA polymerase
   1450..1467    +  protein_bind   attB1 (fragment): mutant version of attB; core recombination site for the Gateway® BP reaction BP Clonase™
   1473..3767    +  CDS            DDX27: DDX27_HUMAN - Also known as cPERP-F From Homo sapiens (Human).
   3769..3793    -  protein_bind   attB2: mutant version of attB; recombination site for the Gateway® BP reaction BP Clonase™
   3918..3959    +  CDS            V5 tag: epitope tag from simian virus 5
   3972..4358    +  CDS            MS2: bacteriophage MS2 coat protein binds to a specific stem-loop structure in the viral RNA (Peabody, 1993)
   4420..4644    +  polyA_signal   bGH poly(A) signal: bovine growth hormone polyadenylation signal
   4648..4669    +  promoter       SV40 promoter (fragment): SV40 enhancer and early promoter
   4690..4923    +  rep_origin     f1 ori (fragment) (sequence partly withheld): f1 bacteriophage origin of replication; arrow indicates direction of (+) strand synthesis
   4928..4975    +  protein_bind   FRT: FLP-mediated recombination occurs in the 8-bp core sequence TCTAGAAA (Turan and Bode, 2011). FLP recombinase from the Saccharomyces cerevisiae 2μ plasmid
   4983..6005    +  CDS            HygR: aminoglycoside phosphotransferase from E. coli; aph(4)-Ia; confers resistance to hygromycin
   6015..6140    +  CDS            ble (fragment): BLE_KLEPN - Experimental evidence at protein level: Swiss-Prot protein existence level 1. Binding protein with a strong affinity to the bleomycin family of antibiotics. Binds to CL990; an antimitotic-antibiotic compound. From Klebsiella pneumoniae.
   6135..6256    +  polyA_signal   SV40 poly(A) signal: SV40 polyadenylation signal
   6329..6345    -  protein_bind   lac operator: The lac repressor binds to the lac operator to inhibit transcription in E. coli. This inhibition can be relieved by adding lactose or isopropyl-β-D-thiogalactopyranoside (IPTG). lac repressor encoded by lacI
   6353..6383    -  promoter       lac promoter: promoter for the E. coli lac operon
   6398..6419    -  protein_bind   CAP binding site: CAP binding activates transcription in the presence of cAMP. E. coli catabolite activator protein
   6432..6524    -  CDS            lacI (fragment): lac repressor; lacI; The lac repressor binds to the lac operator to inhibit transcription in E. coli. This inhibition can be relieved by adding lactose or isopropyl-β-D-thiogalactopyranoside (IPTG).
   6707..7295    -  rep_origin     ori: high-copy-number ColE1/pMB1/pBR322/pUC origin of replication
   7466..8326    -  CDS            AmpR: β-lactamase; bla; confers resistance to ampicillin, carbenicillin, and related antibiotics
   8327..8431    -  promoter       AmpR promoter: bla
   8490..8542    -  misc_feature   bom (fragment): basis of mobility region from pBR322
>Addgene plasmid #155513 | DDX27 | addgene full sequence | sequence record 376731 | Addgene NGS Result
TTTGCGCTGCTTCGCGATGTACGGGCCAGATATACGCGTTGACATTGATTATTGACTAGGCTTTTGCAAA
AAGCTTTGCAAAGATGGATAAAGTTTTAAACAGAGAGGAATCTTTGCAGCTAATGGACCTTCTAGGTCTT
GAAAGGAGTGGGAATTGGCTCCGGTGCCCGTCAGTGGGCAGAGCGCACATCGCCCACAGTCCCCGAGAAG
TTGGGGGGAGGGGTCGGCAATTGAACCGGTGCCTAGAGAAGGTGGCGCGGGGTAAACTGGGAAAGTGATG
TCGTGTACTGGCTCCGCCTTTTTCCCGAGGGTGGGGGAGAACCGTATATAAGTGCAGTAGTCGCCGTGAA
CGTTCTTTTTCGCAACGGGTTTGCCGCCAGAACACAGGTAAGTGCCGTGTGTGGTTCCCGCGGGCCTGGC
CTCTTTACGGGTTATGGCCCTTGCGTGCCTTGAATTACTTCCACCTGGCTGCAGTACGTGATTCTTGATC
CCGAGCTTCGGGTTGGAAGTGGGTGGGAGAGTTCGAGGCCTTGCGCTTAAGGAGCCCCTTCGCCTCGTGC
TTGAGTTGAGGCCTGGCCTGGGCGCTGGGGCCGCCGCGTGCGAATCTGGTGGCACCTTCGCGCCTGTCTC
GCTGCTTTCGATAAGTCTCTAGCCATTTAAAATTTTTGATGACCTGCTGCGACGCTTTTTTTCTGGCAAG
ATAGTCTTGTAAATGCGGGCCAAGATCTGCACACTGGTATTTCGGTTTTTGGGGCCGCGGGCGGCGACGG
GGCCCGTGCGTCCCAGCGCACATGTTCGGCGAGGCGGGGCCTGCGAGCGCGGCCACCGAGAATCGGACGG
GGGTAGTCTCAAGCTGGCCGGCCTGCTCTGGTGCCTGGCCTCGCGCCGCCGTGTATCGCCCCGCCCTGGG
CGGCAAGGCTGGCCCGGTCGGCACCAGTTGCGTGAGCGGAAAGATGGCCGCTTCCCGGCCCTGCTGCAGG
GAGCTCAAAATGGAGGACGCGGCGCTCGGGAGAGCGGGCGGGTGAGTCACCCACACAAAGGAAAAGGGCC
TTTCCGTCCTCAGCCGTCGCTTCATGTGACTCCACGGAGTACCGGGCGCCGTCCAGGCACCTCGATTAGT
TCTCGAGCTTTTGGAGTACGTCGTCTTTAGGTTGGGGGGAGGGGTTTTATGCGATGGAGTTTCCCCACAC
TGAGTGGGTGGAGACTGAAGTTAGGCCAGCTTGGCACTTGATGTAATTCTCCTTGGAATTTGCCCTTTTT
GAGTTTGGATCTTGGTTCATTCTCAAGCCTCAGACAGTGGTTCAAAGTTTTTTTCTTCCATTTCAGGTGT
CGTGAGGAATTAGCTTGGTACTAATACGACTCACTATAGGGAGACCCAAGCTGGCTAGGTAAGCTTGGTA
CCGAGCTCGGATCCACTAGTCCAGTGTGGTGGAATTCTGCAGATATCAACAAGTTTGTACAAAAAAGTTG
GCATGCTTGCGGACCTCGGCTTAATCGGAACCATAGGCGAGGATGACGAGGTGCCGGTGGAGCCCGAGTC
TGACTCCGGGGACGAGGAAGAGGAGGGGCCCATTGTGCTGGGCAGACGACAAAAAGCTTTGGGGAAGAAC
CGCAGTGCTGATTTCAACCCTGATTTCGTTTTCACTGAGAAGGAGGGGACGTACGATGGCAGCTGGGCCC
TGGCTGATGTCATGAGCCAACTCAAGAAGAAGAGGGCAGCCACTACATTAGATGAGAAGATTGAGAAAGT
TCGAAAGAAAAGGAAAACAGAGGATAAAGAAGCCAAGTCTGGGAAGTTGGAAAAGGAGAAAGAAGCAAAG
GAAGGCTCTGAACCAAAGGAGCAGGAAGACCTTCAAGAGAATGATGAGGAAGGCTCAGAAGATGAAGCCT
CGGAGACTGACTACTCATCAGCTGATGAGAACATCCTCACCAAAGCAGATACACTCAAAGTAAAGGATCG
GAAGAAGAAGAAGAAGAAAGGACAGGAAGCAGGAGGATTTTTTGAAGATGCATCTCAGTACGATGAAAAC
CTCTCGTTCCAGGACATGAACCTTTCCCGCCCTCTTCTGAAGGCCATTACAGCCATGGGCTTCAAGCAGC
CCACCCCGATCCAGAAGGCGTGCATACCTGTGGGTCTATTGGGGAAGGACATCTGTGCCTGTGCAGCCAC
TGGGACAGGTAAAACTGCCGCCTTTGCCCTGCCTGTTTTGGAGCGTCTGATTTATAAACCCCGCCAGGCT
CCAGTCACCCGCGTGCTGGTGCTAGTGCCCACCCGAGAGCTGGGCATCCAGGTGCACTCTGTCACCAGAC
AGCTGGCCCAGTTCTGCAACATCACCACCTGCCTGGCTGTGGGCGGCTTGGATGTGAAGTCTCAGGAAGC
AGCTCTTCGGGCAGCGCCTGACATCCTCATCGCCACCCCAGGCCGGCTCATCGATCACCTCCACAACTGC
CCTTCCTTCCACCTGAGCAGCATCGAGGTGCTCATCCTGGACGAGGCTGACAGGATGCTGGATGAGTACT
TTGAGGAGCAGATGAAGGAGATCATCCGAATGTGTTCCCACCACCGCCAGACCATGCTCTTCTCGGCCAC
CATGACAGACGAGGTGAAAGATCTGGCTTCTGTCTCCTTGAAGAATCCTGTCCGGATATTTGTGAACAGC
AACACAGATGTGGCTCCCTTTCTGCGGCAGGAGTTCATCCGGATCCGGCCTAATCGTGAAGGAGACCGGG
AAGCCATCGTGGCAGCTTTGTTGACGAGGACCTTCACTGACCATGTGATGCTGTTCACGCAAACCAAGAA
GCAGGCCCACCGCATGCACATCCTCCTGGGGCTCATGGGGCTGCAGGTGGGTGAGCTCCATGGCAACTTG
TCACAGACGCAGCGGCTGGAGGCCCTCCGGCGTTTTAAGGATGAACAGATTGACATCCTCGTGGCCACTG
ATGTGGCAGCCCGTGGACTTGACATTGAGGGGGTCAAAACGGTAATCAACTTCACAATGCCTAATACCAT
CAAACATTATGTCCACCGGGTGGGGCGAACAGCACGTGCTGGCAGGGCTGGGCGCTCAGTCTCTCTGGTG
GGAGAAGATGAGCGGAAGATGCTGAAGGAGATTGTAAAAGCTGCCAAGGCCCCTGTGAAGGCCAGGATAC
TTCCCCAAGATGTCATCCTCAAATTCCGGGACAAGATTGAGAAAATGGAGAAAGATGTGTATGCAGTTCT
GCAGCTAGAGGCGGAGGAAAAAGAGATGCAGCAGTCAGAAGCCCAGATCAATACAGCAAAGCGGCTCCTG
GAGAAGGGGAAGGAGGCAGTGGTCCAAGAGCCCGAGAGGAGCTGGTTCCAGACCAAAGAAGAGAGGAAGA
AGGAGAAAATTGCCAAAGCTCTGCAGGAATTTGACTTGGCCTTAAGAGGAAAGAAGAAAAGGAAGAAGTT
TATGAAGGATGCCAAAAAAAAGGGGGAGATGACAGCAGAGGAAAGGTCTCAGTTTGAAATCCTCAAGGCG
CAGATGTTTGCTGAACGGCTAGCGAAGAGGAATCGCAGAGCCAAGCGGGCCCGAGCAATGCCCGAGGAGG
AGCCAGTGAGAGGTCCTGCCAAGAAGCAAAAGCAGGGGAAGAAATCTGTATTTGATGAAGAACTCACCAA
CACAAGCAAGAAGGCCCTGAAACAGTATCGAGCTAGCCCTTCCTTTGAAGAAAGGAAACAGTTGGGCTTG
CCCCACCAGAGACGAGGAGGAAACTTTAAATCTAAATCCAGATACAAGAGGAGGAAGTACCCAACTTTCT
TGTACAAAGTGGTTGATATCCAGCACAGTGGCGGCCGCTCGAGTCTAGAGGGCCCGCGGTTCGAAACCAG
CGGAGGCGGCGGAAGCGGGGGAGGAGGCAGCGGCGGAGGCGGCAGCGGGGGCGGCGGAAGCGCTACCGGT
AAGCCTATCCCTAACCCTCTCCTCGGTCTCGATTCTACGCGTACCGGTATGGCTTCTAACTTTACTCAGT
TCGTTCTCGTCGACAATGGCGGAACTGGCGACGTGACTGTCGCCCCAAGCAACTTCGCTAACGGGGTCGC
TGAATGGATCAGCTCTAACTCGCGATCACAGGCTTACAAAGTAACCTGTAGCGTTCGTCAGAGCTCTGCG
CAGAATCGCAAATACACCATCAAAGTCGAGGTGCCTAAAGTGGCAACCCAGACTGTTGGTGGTGAAGAGC
TTCCTGTAGCCGGATGGAGATCTTACTTAAATATGGAACTAACCATTCCAATTTTCGCCACGAATTCCGA
CTGCGAGCTTATTGTTAAGGCAATGCAAGGTCTCCTAAAAGATGGAAACCCGATTCCCTCGGCCATCGCG
GCCAACTCCGGCATCTACGGAGGTGGAGGTGGATCTCGTACGGGTTAGTAATGAGTTTAAACCCGCTGAT
CAGCCTCGACTGTGCCTTCTAGTTGCCAGCCATCTGTTGTTTGCCCCTCCCCCGTGCCTTCCTTGACCCT
GGAAGGTGCCACTCCCACTGTCCTTTCCTAATAAAATGAGGAAATTGCATCGCATTGTCTGAGTAGGTGT
CATTCTATTCTGGGGGGTGGGGTGGGGCAGGACAGCAAGGGGGAGGATTGGGAAGACAATAGCAGGCATG
CTGGGGATGCGGTGGGCTCTATGGCTTCTGAGGCGGAAAGAACCAGCTGGGGCTCTAGGGGGTATCCCC
[124 nt withheld, positions 4690-4813]
C
[91 nt withheld, positions 4815-4905]
AGGGTGATGGTTCACGTACCTAGAAGTTCCTATTCCGAAGTTCCTATTCTCTAGAAAGTATAGGAACTTC
CTTGGCCAAAAAGCCTGAACTCACCGCGACGTCTGTCGAGAAGTTTCTGATCGAAAAGTTCGACAGCGTC
TCCGACCTGATGCAGCTCTCGGAGGGCGAAGAATCTCGTGCTTTCAGCTTCGATGTAGGAGGGCGTGGAT
ATGTCCTGCGGGTAAATAGCTGCGCCGATGGTTTCTACAAAGATCGTTATGTTTATCGGCACTTTGCATC
GGCCGCGCTCCCGATTCCGGAAGTGCTTGACATTGGGGAATTCAGCGAGAGCCTGACCTATTGCATCTCC
CGCCGTGCACAGGGTGTCACGTTGCAAGACCTGCCTGAAACCGAACTGCCCGCTGTTCTGCAGCCGGTCG
CGGAGGCCATGGATGCGATCGCTGCGGCCGATCTTAGCCAGACGAGCGGGTTCGGCCCATTCGGACCGCA
AGGAATCGGTCAATACACTACATGGCGTGATTTCATATGCGCGATTGCTGATCCCCATGTGTATCACTGG
CAAACTGTGATGGACGACACCGTCAGTGCGTCCGTCGCGCAGGCTCTCGATGAGCTGATGCTTTGGGCCG
AGGACTGCCCCGAAGTCCGGCACCTCGTGCACGCGGATTTCGGCTCCAACAATGTCCTGACGGACAATGG
CCGCATAACAGCGGTCATTGACTGGAGCGAGGCGATGTTCGGGGATTCCCAATACGAGGTCGCCAACATC
TTCTTCTGGAGGCCGTGGTTGGCTTGTATGGAGCAGCAGACGCGCTACTTCGAGCGGAGGCATCCGGAGC
TTGCAGGATCGCCGCGGCTCCGGGCGTATATGCTCCGCATTGGTCTTGACCAACTCTATCAGAGCTTGGT
TGACGGCAATTTCGATGATGCAGCTTGGGCGCAGGGTCGATGCGACGCAATCGTCCGATCCGGAGCCGGG
ACTGTCGGGCGTACACAAATCGCCCGCAGAAGCGCGGCCGTCTGGACCGATGGCTGTGTAGAAGTACTCG
CCGATAGTGGAAACCGACGCCCCAGCACTCGTCCGAGGGCAAAGGAATAGCACGTACTACGAGATTTCGA
TTCCACCGCCGCCTTCTATGAAAGGTTGGGCTTCGGAATCGTTTTCCGGGACGCCGGCTGGATGATCCTC
CAGCGCGGGGATCTCATGCTGGAGTTCTTCGCCCACCCCAACTTGTTTATTGCAGCTTATAATGGTTACA
AATAAAGCAATAGCATCACAAATTTCACAAATAAAGCATTTTTTTCACTGCATTCTAGTTGTGGTTTGTC
CAAACTCATCAATGTATCTTATCATGTCTGTATACCGTCGACCTCTAGCTAGAGCTTGGCGTAATCATGG
TCATAGCTGTTTCCTGTGTGAAATTGTTATCCGCTCACAATTCCACACAACATACGAGCCGGAAGCATAA
AGTGTAAAGCCTGGGGTGCCTAATGAGTGAGCTAACTCACATTAATTGCGTTGCGCTCACTGCCCGCTTT
CCAGTCGGGAAACCTGTCGTGCCAGCTGCATTAATGAATCGGCCAACGCGCGGGGAGAGGCGGTTTGCGT
ATTGGGCGCTCTTCCGCTTCCTCGCTCACTGACTCGCTGCGCTCGGTCGTTCGGCTGCGGCGAGCGGTAT
CAGCTCACTCAAAGGCGGTAATACGGTTATCCACAGAATCAGGGGATAACGCAGGAAAGAACATGTGAGC
AAAAGGCCAGCAAAAGGCCAGGAACCGTAAAAAGGCCGCGTTGCTGGCGTTTTTCCATAGGCTCCGCCCC
CCTGACGAGCATCACAAAAATCGACGCTCAAGTCAGAGGTGGCGAAACCCGACAGGACTATAAAGATACC
AGGCGTTTCCCCCTGGAAGCTCCCTCGTGCGCTCTCCTGTTCCGACCCTGCCGCTTACCGGATACCTGTC
CGCCTTTCTCCCTTCGGGAAGCGTGGCGCTTTCTCATAGCTCACGCTGTAGGTATCTCAGTTCGGTGTAG
GTCGTTCGCTCCAAGCTGGGCTGTGTGCACGAACCCCCCGTTCAGCCCGACCGCTGCGCCTTATCCGGTA
ACTATCGTCTTGAGTCCAACCCGGTAAGACACGACTTATCGCCACTGGCAGCAGCCACTGGTAACAGGAT
TAGCAGAGCGAGGTATGTAGGCGGTGCTACAGAGTTCTTGAAGTGGTGGCCTAACTACGGCTACACTAGA
AGAACAGTATTTGGTATCTGCGCTCTGCTGAAGCCAGTTACCTTCGGAAAAAGAGTTGGTAGCTCTTGAT
CCGGCAAACAAACCACCGCTGGTAGCGGTGGTTTTTTTGTTTGCAAGCAGCAGATTACGCGCAGAAAAAA
AGGATCTCAAGAAGATCCTTTGATCTTTTCTACGGGGTCTGACGCTCAGTGGAACGAAAACTCACGTTAA
GGGATTTTGGTCATGAGATTATCAAAAAGGATCTTCACCTAGATCCTTTTAAATTAAAAATGAAGTTTTA
AATCAATCTAAAGTATATATGAGTAAACTTGGTCTGACAGTTACCAATGCTTAATCAGTGAGGCACCTAT
CTCAGCGATCTGTCTATTTCGTTCATCCATAGTTGCCTGACTCCCCGTCGTGTAGATAACTACGATACGG
GAGGGCTTACCATCTGGCCCCAGTGCTGCAATGATACCGCGAGACCCACGCTCACCGGCTCCAGATTTAT
CAGCAATAAACCAGCCAGCCGGAAGGGCCGAGCGCAGAAGTGGTCCTGCAACTTTATCCGCCTCCATCCA
GTCTATTAATTGTTGCCGGGAAGCTAGAGTAAGTAGTTCGCCAGTTAATAGTTTGCGCAACGTTGTTGCC
ATTGCTACAGGCATCGTGGTGTCACGCTCGTCGTTTGGTATGGCTTCATTCAGCTCCGGTTCCCAACGAT
CAAGGCGAGTTACATGATCCCCCATGTTGTGCAAAAAAGCGGTTAGCTCCTTCGGTCCTCCGATCGTTGT
CAGAAGTAAGTTGGCCGCAGTGTTATCACTCATGGTTATGGCAGCACTGCATAATTCTCTTACTGTCATG
CCATCCGTAAGATGCTTTTCTGTGACTGGTGAGTACTCAACCAAGTCATTCTGAGAATAGTGTATGCGGC
GACCGAGTTGCTCTTGCCCGGCGTCAATACGGGATAATACCGCGCCACATAGCAGAACTTTAAAAGTGCT
CATCATTGGAAAACGTTCTTCGGGGCGAAAACTCTCAAGGATCTTACCGCTGTTGAGATCCAGTTCGATG
TAACCCACTCGTGCACCCAACTGATCTTCAGCATCTTTTACTTTCACCAGCGTTTCTGGGTGAGCAAAAA
CAGGAAGGCAAAATGCCGCAAAAAAGGGAATAAGGGCGACACGGAAATGTTGAATACTCATACTCTTCCT
TTTTCAATATTATTGAAGCATTTATCAGGGTTATTGTCTCATGAGCGGATACATATTTGAATGTATTTAG
AAAAATAAACAAATAGGGGTTCCGCGCACATTTCCCCGAAAAGTGCCACCTGACGTCGACGGATCGGGAG
ATCTCCCGATCCCCTATGGTGCACTCTCAGTACAATCTGCTCTGATGCCGCATAGTTAAGCCAGTATCTG
CTCCCTGCTTGTGTGTTGGAGGTCGCTGAGTAGTGCGCGAGCAAAATTTAAGCTACAACAAGGCAAGGCT
TGACCGACAATTGCATGAAGAATCTGCTTAGGGTTAGGCGT
