>Addgene plasmid #155513 | DDX27 | depositor partial sequence | sequence record 300917 | Insert Sequence
ATGCTTGCGGACCTCGGCTTAATCGGAACCATAGGCGAGGATGACGAGGTGCCGGTGGAGCCCGAGTCTG
ACTCCGGGGACGAGGAAGAGGAGGGGCCCATTGTGCTGGGCAGACGACAAAAAGCTTTGGGGAAGAACCG
CAGTGCTGATTTCAACCCTGATTTCGTTTTCACTGAGAAGGAGGGGACGTACGATGGCAGCTGGGCCCTG
GCTGATGTCATGAGCCAACTCAAGAAGAAGAGGGCAGCCACTACATTAGATGAGAAGATTGAGAAAGTTC
GAAAGAAAAGGAAAACAGAGGATAAAGAAGCCAAGTCTGGGAAGTTGGAAAAGGAGAAAGAAGCAAAGGA
AGGCTCTGAACCAAAGGAGCAGGAAGACCTTCAAGAGAATGATGAGGAAGGCTCAGAAGATGAAGCCTCG
GAGACTGACTACTCATCAGCTGATGAGAACATCCTCACCAAAGCAGATACACTCAAAGTAAAGGATCGGA
AGAAGAAGAAGAAGAAAGGACAGGAAGCAGGAGGATTTTTTGAAGATGCATCTCAGTACGATGAAAACCT
CTCGTTCCAGGACATGAACCTTTCCCGCCCTCTTCTGAAGGCCATTACAGCCATGGGCTTCAAGCAGCCC
ACCCCGATCCAGAAGGCGTGCATACCTGTGGGTCTATTGGGGAAGGACATCTGTGCCTGTGCAGCCACTG
GGACAGGTAAAACTGCCGCCTTTGCCCTGCCTGTTTTGGAGCGTCTGATTTATAAACCCCGCCAGGCTCC
AGTCACCCGCGTGCTGGTGCTAGTGCCCACCCGAGAGCTGGGCATCCAGGTGCACTCTGTCACCAGACAG
CTGGCCCAGTTCTGCAACATCACCACCTGCCTGGCTGTGGGCGGCTTGGATGTGAAGTCTCAGGAAGCAG
CTCTTCGGGCAGCGCCTGACATCCTCATCGCCACCCCAGGCCGGCTCATCGATCACCTCCACAACTGCCC
TTCCTTCCACCTGAGCAGCATCGAGGTGCTCATCCTGGACGAGGCTGACAGGATGCTGGATGAGTACTTT
GAGGAGCAGATGAAGGAGATCATCCGAATGTGTTCCCACCACCGCCAGACCATGCTCTTCTCGGCCACCA
TGACAGACGAGGTGAAAGATCTGGCTTCTGTCTCCTTGAAGAATCCTGTCCGGATATTTGTGAACAGCAA
CACAGATGTGGCTCCCTTTCTGCGGCAGGAGTTCATCCGGATCCGGCCTAATCGTGAAGGAGACCGGGAA
GCCATCGTGGCAGCTTTGTTGACGAGGACCTTCACTGACCATGTGATGCTGTTCACGCAAACCAAGAAGC
AGGCCCACCGCATGCACATCCTCCTGGGGCTCATGGGGCTGCAGGTGGGTGAGCTCCATGGCAACTTGTC
ACAGACGCAGCGGCTGGAGGCCCTCCGGCGTTTTAAGGATGAACAGATTGACATCCTCGTGGCCACTGAT
GTGGCAGCCCGTGGACTTGACATTGAGGGGGTCAAAACGGTAATCAACTTCACAATGCCTAATACCATCA
AACATTATGTCCACCGGGTGGGGCGAACAGCACGTGCTGGCAGGGCTGGGCGCTCAGTCTCTCTGGTGGG
AGAAGATGAGCGGAAGATGCTGAAGGAGATTGTAAAAGCTGCCAAGGCCCCTGTGAAGGCCAGGATACTT
CCCCAAGATGTCATCCTCAAATTCCGGGACAAGATTGAGAAAATGGAGAAAGATGTGTATGCAGTTCTGC
AGCTAGAGGCGGAGGAAAAAGAGATGCAGCAGTCAGAAGCCCAGATCAATACAGCAAAGCGGCTCCTGGA
GAAGGGGAAGGAGGCAGTGGTCCAAGAGCCCGAGAGGAGCTGGTTCCAGACCAAAGAAGAGAGGAAGAAG
GAGAAAATTGCCAAAGCTCTGCAGGAATTTGACTTGGCCTTAAGAGGAAAGAAGAAAAGGAAGAAGTTTA
TGAAGGATGCCAAAAAAAAGGGGGAGATGACAGCAGAGGAAAGGTCTCAGTTTGAAATCCTCAAGGCGCA
GATGTTTGCTGAACGGCTAGCGAAGAGGAATCGCAGAGCCAAGCGGGCCCGAGCAATGCCCGAGGAGGAG
CCAGTGAGAGGTCCTGCCAAGAAGCAAAAGCAGGGGAAGAAATCTGTATTTGATGAAGAACTCACCAACA
CAAGCAAGAAGGCCCTGAAACAGTATCGAGCTAGCCCTTCCTTTGAAGAAAGGAAACAGTTGGGCTTGCC
CCACCAGAGACGAGGAGGAAACTTTAAATCTAAATCCAGATACAAGAGGAGGAAG
